>Addgene plasmid #195208 | GFP-NHERF1 3xSD | addgene full sequence | sequence record 384487 | Addgene NGS Result
TACCGCCATGCATTAGTTATTAATAGTAATCAATTACGGGGTCATTAGTTCATAGCCCATATATGGAGTT
CCGCGTTACATAACTTACGGTAAATGGCCCGCCTGGCTGACCGCCCAACGACCCCCGCCCATTGACGTCA
ATAATGACGTATGTTCCCATAGTAACGCCAATAGGGACTTTCCATTGACGTCAATGGGTGGAGTATTTAC
GGTAAACTGCCCACTTGGCAGTACATCAAGTGTATCATATGCCAAGTACGCCCCCTATTGACGTCAATGA
CGGTAAATGGCCCGCCTGGCATTATGCCCAGTACATGACCTTATGGGACTTTCCTACTTGGCAGTACATC
TACGTATTAGTCATCGCTATTACCATGGTGATGCGGTTTTGGCAGTACATCAATGGGCGTGGATAGCGGT
TTGACTCACGGGGATTTCCAAGTCTCCACCCCATTGACGTCAATGGGAGTTTGTTTTGGCACCAAAATCA
ACGGGACTTTCCAAAATGTCGTAACAACTCCGCCCCATTGACGCAAATGGGCGGTAGGCGTGTACGGTGG
GAGGTCTATATAAGCAGAGCTGGTTTAGTGAACCGTCAGATCCGCTAGCGCTACCGGTCGCCACCATGGT
GAGCAAGGGCGAGGAGCTGTTCACCGGGGTGGTGCCCATCCTGGTCGAGCTGGACGGCGACGTAAACGGC
CACAAGTTCAGCGTGTCCGGCGAGGGCGAGGGCGATGCCACCTACGGCAAGCTGACCCTGAAGTTCATCT
GCACCACCGGCAAGCTGCCCGTGCCCTGGCCCACCCTCGTGACCACCCTGACCTACGGCGTGCAGTGCTT
CAGCCGCTACCCCGACCACATGAAGCAGCACGACTTCTTCAAGTCCGCCATGCCCGAAGGCTACGTCCAG
GAGCGCACCATCTTCTTCAAGGACGACGGCAACTACAAGACCCGCGCCGAGGTGAAGTTCGAGGGCGACA
CCCTGGTGAACCGCATCGAGCTGAAGGGCATCGACTTCAAGGAGGACGGCAACATCCTGGGGCACAAGCT
GGAGTACAACTACAACAGCCACAACGTCTATATCATGGCCGACAAGCAGAAGAACGGCATCAAGGTGAAC
TTCAAGATCCGCCACAACATCGAGGACGGCAGCGTGCAGCTCGCCGACCACTACCAGCAGAACACCCCCA
TCGGCGACGGCCCCGTGCTGCTGCCCGACAACCACTACCTGAGCACCCAGTCCGCCCTGAGCAAAGACCC
CAACGAGAAGCGCGATCACATGGTCCTGCTGGAGTTCGTGACCGCCGCCGGGATCACTCTCGGCATGGAC
GAGCTGTACAAGTCCGGCCGGACTCAGATCCTGATGAGCGCGGACGCAGCGGCCGGGGCGCCCCTGCCCC
GGCTCTGCTGCCTGGAGAAGGGTCCGAACGGCTACGGCTTCCACCTGCACGGGGAGAAGGGCAAGTTGGG
CCAGTACATCCGGCTGGTGGAGCCCGGCTCGCCGGCCGAGAAGGCGGGGCTGCTGGCGGGGGACCGGCTG
GTGGAGGTGAACGGGGAGAACGTGGAAAAGGAGACCCACCAGCAGGTGGTGAGCCGCATCCGCGCCGCAC
TCAACGCCGTGCGCCTGCTGGTGGTCGACCCCGAGACGGACGAGCAGCTGCAGAAGCTCGGCGTCCAGGT
CCGAGAGGAGCTGCTGCGCGCCCAGGAAGCGCCGGGGCAGGCCGAGCCGCCGGCCGCCGCCGAGGTGCAG
GGGGCTGGCAACGAAAATGAGCCTCGCGAGGCCGACAAGAGCCACCCGGAGCAGCGCGAGCTTCGGCCTC
GGCTCTGTACCATGAAGAAGGGCCCCGACGGCTATGGCTTCAACCTGCACAGCGACAAGTCCAAGCCAGG
CCAGTTCATCCGGTCAGTGGACCCAGACTCCCCGGCTGAGGCTTCAGGGCTCCGGGCCCAGGATCGCATT
GTGGAGGTGAACGGGGTCTGCATGGAGGGGAAGCAGCATGGGGACGTGGTGTCCGCCATCAGGGCTGGCG
GGGACGAGACCAAGCTGCTGGTGGTGGACAGGGAAACTGACGAGTTCTTCAAGAAATGCAGAGTGATCCC
ATCTCAGGAGCACCTGAATGGTCCCCTGCCTGTGCCCTTCACCAATGGGGAGATACAGAAGGAGAACAGT
CGTGAAGCCCTGGCAGAGGCAGCCTTGGAGAGCCCCAGGCCAGCCCTGGTGAGATCCGCCTCCAGTGACA
CCAGCGAGGAGCTGAATTCCCAAGACAGCCCCCCAAAACAGGACTCCACAGCGCCCTCGTCTACCTCCTC
CTCCGACCCCATCCTAGACTTCAACATCTCCCTGGCCATGGCCAAAGAGAGGGCCCACCAGAAACGCGAC
GACAAACGGGCCCCGCAGATGGACTGGAGCAAGAAAAACGAACTCTTCAGCAACCTCTGAGCCGGGTCGA
GGGGAATTCTGCAGTCGACGGTACCGCGGGCCCGGGATCCACCGGATCTAGATAACTGATCATAATCAGC
CATACCACATTTGTAGAGGTTTTACTTGCTTTAAAAAACCTCCCACACCTCCCCCTGAACCTGAAACATA
AAATGAATGCAATTGTTGTTGTTAACTTGTTTATTGCAGCTTATAATGGTTACAAATAAAGCAATAGCAT
CACAAATTTCACAAATAAAGCATTTTTTTCACTGCATTCTAGTTGTGGTTTGTCCAAACTCATCAATGTA
TCTTAACGCGTAAATTGTAAGCGTTAATATTTTGTTAAAATTCGCGTTAAATTTTTGTTAAATCAGCTCA
TTTTTTAACCAATAGGCCGAAATCGGCAAAATCCCTTATAAATCAAAAGAATAGACCGAGATAGGGT
[37 nt withheld, positions 2868-2904]
AAAGAACGTGGACTCCAACGTCAAAGG
[49 nt withheld, positions 2932-2980]
T
[91 nt withheld, positions 2982-3072]
G
[124 nt withheld, positions 3074-3197]
CAGGTGGCACTTTTCGGGGAAATGTGCGCGGAACCCCTATTTGTTTATTTTTCTAAATACATTCAAATAT
GTATCCGCTCATGAGACAATAACCCTGATAAATGCTTCAATAATATTGAAAAAGGAAGAGTCCTGAGGCG
GAAAGAACCAGCTGTGGAATGTGTGTCAGTTAGGGTGTGGAAAGTCCCCAGGCTCCCCAGCAGGCAGAAG
TATGCAAAGCATGCATCTCAATTAGTCAGCAACCAGGTGTGGAAAGTCCCCAGGCTCCCCAGCAGGCAGA
AGTATGCAAAGCATGCATCTCAATTAGTCAGCAACCATAGTCCCGCCCCTAACTCCGCCCATCCCGCCCC
TAACTCCGCCCAGTTCCGCCCATTCTCCGCCCCATGGCTGACTAATTTTTTTTATTTATGCAGAGGCCGA
GGCCGCCTCGGCCTCTGAGCTATTCCAGAAGTAGTGAGGAGGCTTTTTTGGAGGCCTAGGCTTTTGCAAA
GATCGATCAAGAGACAGGATGAGGATCGTTTCGCATGATTGAACAAGATGGATTGCACGCAGGTTCTCCG
GCCGCTTGGGTGGAGAGGCTATTCGGCTATGACTGGGCACAACAGACAATCGGCTGCTCTGATGCCGCCG
TGTTCCGGCTGTCAGCGCAGGGGCGCCCGGTTCTTTTTGTCAAGACCGACCTGTCCGGTGCCCTGAATGA
ACTGCAAGACGAGGCAGCGCGGCTATCGTGGCTGGCCACGACGGGCGTTCCTTGCGCAGCTGTGCTCGAC
GTTGTCACTGAAGCGGGAAGGGACTGGCTGCTATTGGGCGAAGTGCCGGGGCAGGATCTCCTGTCATCTC
ACCTTGCTCCTGCCGAGAAAGTATCCATCATGGCTGATGCAATGCGGCGGCTGCATACGCTTGATCCGGC
TACCTGCCCATTCGACCACCAAGCGAAACATCGCATCGAGCGAGCACGTACTCGGATGGAAGCCGGTCTT
GTCGATCAGGATGATCTGGACGAAGAGCATCAGGGGCTCGCGCCAGCCGAACTGTTCGCCAGGCTCAAGG
CGAGCATGCCCGACGGCGAGGATCTCGTCGTGACCCATGGCGATGCCTGCTTGCCGAATATCATGGTGGA
AAATGGCCGCTTTTCTGGATTCATCGACTGTGGCCGGCTGGGTGTGGCGGACCGCTATCAGGACATAGCG
TTGGCTACCCGTGATATTGCTGAAGAGCTTGGCGGCGAATGGGCTGACCGCTTCCTCGTGCTTTACGGTA
TCGCCGCTCCCGATTCGCAGCGCATCGCCTTCTATCGCCTTCTTGACGAGTTCTTCTGAGCGGGACTCTG
GGGTTCGAAATGACCGACCAAGCGACGCCCAACCTGCCATCACGAGATTTCGATTCCACCGCCGCCTTCT
ATGAAAGGTTGGGCTTCGGAATCGTTTTCCGGGACGCCGGCTGGATGATCCTCCAGCGCGGGGATCTCAT
GCTGGAGTTCTTCGCCCACCCTAGGGGGAGGCTAACTGAAACACGGAAGGAGACAATACCGGAAGGAACC
CGCGCTATGACGGCAATAAAAAGACAGAATAAAACGCACGGTGTTGGGTCGTTTGTTCATAAACGCGGGG
TTCGGTCCCAGGGCTGGCACTCTGTCGATACCCCACCGAGACCCCATTGGGGCCAATACGCCCGCGTTTC
TTCCTTTTCCCCACCCCACCCCCCAAGTTCGGGTGAAGGCCCAGGGCTCGCAGCCAACGTCGGGGCGGCA
GGCCCTGCCATAGCCTCAGGTTACTCATATATACTTTAGATTGATTTAAAACTTCATTTTTAATTTAAAA
GGATCTAGGTGAAGATCCTTTTTGATAATCTCATGACCAAAATCCCTTAACGTGAGTTTTCGTTCCACTG
AGCGTCAGACCCCGTAGAAAAGATCAAAGGATCTTCTTGAGATCCTTTTTTTCTGCGCGTAATCTGCTGC
TTGCAAACAAAAAAACCACCGCTACCAGCGGTGGTTTGTTTGCCGGATCAAGAGCTACCAACTCTTTTTC
CGAAGGTAACTGGCTTCAGCAGAGCGCAGATACCAAATACTGTTCTTCTAGTGTAGCCGTAGTTAGGCCA
CCACTTCAAGAACTCTGTAGCACCGCCTACATACCTCGCTCTGCTAATCCTGTTACCAGTGGCTGCTGCC
AGTGGCGATAAGTCGTGTCTTACCGGGTTGGACTCAAGACGATAGTTACCGGATAAGGCGCAGCGGTCGG
GCTGAACGGGGGGTTCGTGCACACAGCCCAGCTTGGAGCGAACGACCTACACCGAACTGAGATACCTACA
GCGTGAGCTATGAGAAAGCGCCACGCTTCCCGAAGGGAGAAAGGCGGACAGGTATCCGGTAAGCGGCAGG
GTCGGAACAGGAGAGCGCACGAGGGAGCTTCCAGGGGGAAACGCCTGGTATCTTTATAGTCCTGTCGGGT
TTCGCCACCTCTGACTTGAGCGTCGATTTTTGTGATGCTCGTCAGGGGGGCGGAGCCTATGGAAAAACGC
CAGCAACGCGGCCTTTTTACGGTTCCTGGCCTTTTGCTGGCCTTTTGCTCACATGTTCTTTCCTGCGTTA
TCCCCTGATTCTGTGGATAACCGTAT
Features (pLannotate 1.2.2; 15 found; start..end, strand, type, name):
     74..377     +  enhancer       CMV enhancer: human cytomegalovirus immediate early enhancer
    378..581     +  promoter       CMV promoter: human cytomegalovirus (CMV) immediate early promoter
    626..1342    +  CDS            EGFP: EGFP is a basic (constitutively fluorescent) green fluorescent protein published in 1996, derived from Aequorea victoria. It is reported to be a rapidly-maturing weak dimer with moderate acid sensitivity.
   1364..2437    +  CDS            SLC9A3R1: NHRF1_HUMAN - Also known as NHERF, NHERF1. Experimental evidence at protein level: Swiss-Prot protein existence level 1. Scaffold protein that connects plasma membrane proteins with members of the ezrin/moesin/radixin family and thereby helps to link them to the actin cytoskeleton and to regulate their surface expression. Necessary for recycling of internalized ADRB2. Was first known to play a role in the regulation of the activity and subcellular location of SLC9A3. Necessary for cAMP-mediated phosphorylation and inhibition of SLC9A3. May enhance Wnt signaling. May participate in HTR4 targeti
   2454..2490    +  misc_feature   MCS (fragment): multiple cloning site
   2507..2591    +  CDS            large T antigen (fragment): large T antigen from SV40 (simian virus 40)
   2614..2735    +  polyA_signal   SV40 poly(A) signal: SV40 polyadenylation signal
   2769..3197    -  rep_origin     f1 ori (sequence partly withheld): f1 bacteriophage origin of replication; arrow indicates direction of (+) strand synthesis
   3224..3328    +  promoter       AmpR promoter: bla
   3330..3687    +  promoter       SV40 promoter: SV40 enhancer and early promoter
   3722..4516    +  CDS            NeoR/KanR: aminoglycoside phosphotransferase from Tn5; aph(3')-II (or nptII); confers resistance to neomycin, kanamycin, and G418 (Geneticin®)
   4537..4689    +  CDS            ble (fragment): BLE_KLEPN - Experimental evidence at protein level: Swiss-Prot protein existence level 1. Binding protein with a strong affinity to the bleomycin family of antibiotics. Binds to CL990; an antimitotic-antibiotic compound. From Klebsiella pneumoniae.
   4748..4795    +  polyA_signal   HSV TK poly(A) signal: herpes simplex virus thymidine kinase polyadenylation signal (Cole and Stacy, 1985)
   4886..4902    -  polyA_signal   bGH poly(A) signal (fragment): bovine growth hormone polyadenylation signal
   5124..5712    +  rep_origin     ori: high-copy-number ColE1/pMB1/pBR322/pUC origin of replication
