[The description below was written by a language model from this plasmid's Addgene catalogue record and pLannotate feature annotations shown in this document.]
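Description:
GFP-NHERF1 3xSD is a mammalian expression plasmid of about 5.8 kb built on a pEGFP backbone. It produces human NHERF1 (also known as EBP50 or SLC9A3R1) fused to the C-terminus of EGFP. The fusion is transcribed from the human cytomegalovirus immediate early enhancer and promoter. EGFP lies upstream, the NHERF1 coding sequence follows after a short linker region, and the transcript is terminated by an SV40 polyadenylation signal just beyond a remnant of the multiple cloning site. The insert carries three serine-to-aspartate substitutions (S162D, S339D and S340D). According to the record, these mimic phosphorylation at the protein's protein kinase C sites.

The plasmid replicates at high copy in E. coli from a ColE1/pUC-type origin and also carries an f1 phage origin. Selection relies on a single Tn5 aminoglycoside phosphotransferase (NeoR/KanR) gene placed behind tandem bacterial (bla-type) and SV40 early promoters and followed by an HSV TK polyadenylation signal. This arrangement gives kanamycin resistance in bacteria and can support G418 selection in transfected mammalian cells. The short large T antigen, ble and bGH poly(A) fragments in the annotation appear to be partial matches to backbone sequence rather than functional elements.

NHERF1 is a scaffold protein that links plasma membrane proteins to ezrin/radixin/moesin family members and so to the actin cytoskeleton. The associated publication concerns phosphorylation-dependent regulation of microvillar assembly by this protein. The construct therefore suits live or fixed-cell imaging of the localisation and behaviour of a constitutively phosphomimetic NHERF1, typically compared with wild-type or other phosphorylation-site variants.
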