Addgene plasmid #195208: GFP-NHERF1 3xSD
Purpose: Mammalian expression vector for GFP tagged NHERF1. Triple PKC site phosphomimetic mutant (S162/339/340D)
Depositing lab: Anthony Bretscher & David Bryant. Depositing organization: Cornell University. Publication: The scaffolding protein EBP50 regulates microvillar assembly in a phosphorylation-dependent manner. Garbett D, LaLonde DP, Bretscher A. J Cell Biol. 2010 Oct 18;191(2):397-413. doi: 10.1083/jcb.201004115. Epub 2010 Oct 11. PubMed 20937695.
Backbone
  Vector backbone: pEGFP
  Vector type: Mammalian Expression
Growth in bacteria
  Bacterial resistance: Kanamycin, 50 μg/mL
  Growth temperature: 37°C
  Growth strain: DH5alpha
  Copy number: High Copy
Gene/Insert
  Gene/Insert name: NHERF1
  Species: H. sapiens (human)
  Mutation: S162/339/340D
  Entrez Gene: NHERF1 (a.k.a. EBP50, NHE-RF, NHERF, NHERF-1, NPHLOP2, SLC9A3R1)
Terms and licenses: Academic/Nonprofit Terms; Industry Terms: Not Available to Industry
How to cite: GFP-NHERF1 3xSD was a gift from Anthony Bretscher & David Bryant (Addgene plasmid # 195208 ; http://n2t.net/addgene:195208 ; RRID:Addgene_195208)
